>Addgene plasmid #146110 | pRSFDuetP-HsEDC3_192-508del231-263_GST-HsRCK_70-472_D | depositor full sequence | sequence record 288555 | Full Sequence
GGGGAATTGTGAGCGGATAACAATTCCCCTGTAGAAATAATTTTGTTTAACTTTAATAAGGAGATATACC
ATGGGCAGCAGCCATCACCATCATCACCACAGCGCGGGTCTGGAAGTTCTGTTCCAGGGGCCCGGGTTCG
GGGATGATATTGAGGAGATCCCAGACACAGATTTTGATTTTGAAGGGAACCTGGCTCTTTTTGACAAGGC
AGCTGTGTTTGAGGAGATTGATACCTATGAAAGGAGAAGTGGTGGTAGTGGTGGTCCCCACAACGTGAGC
AAGGAGTTCTGCACGGACTCTGGCCTGGTTGTCCCAAGTATTTCCTATGAGCTGCATAAAAAGCTGTTGT
CCGTGGCTGAGAAGCATGGGCTGACCCTTGAGCGGAGACTGGAGATGACAGGTGTGTGTGCCAGTCAGAT
GGCACTGACCCTCCTCGGAGGACCTAACAGGTTGAATCCCAAAAATGTTCACCAGAGGCCTACAGTGGCT
CTACTGTGTGGACCTCATGTGAAGGGGGCTCAGGGTATCAGCTGTGGAAGGCACCTAGCCAACCATGATG
TCCAGGTCATCCTTTTCCTGCCCAATTTTGTCAAGATGTTGGAATCTATCACCAATGAGCTGTCGCTCTT
CAGCAAGACCCAAGGCCAACAAGTGTCTAGCCTCAAAGATCTGCCCACTAGCCCTGTGGACCTGGTCATC
AACTGCCTGGATTGCCCTGAGAACGTCTTCCTGCGCGATCAACCCTGGTACAAGGCAGCTGTGGCCTGGG
CCAACCAGAACCGGGCACCAGTACTCAGCATAGACCCTCCTGTGCATGAAGTCGAACAGGGCATTGATGC
CAAATGGTCACTGGCACTGGGCCTGCCTCTGCCACTGGGGGAGCACGCAGGCCGTATCTATTTGTGCGAC
ATTGGCATTCCCCAGCAGGTCTTCCAGGAGGTGGGCATCAACTACCACTCGCCCTTTGGCTGCAAGTTTG
TTATCCCACTGCACTCTGCTTAGGCGGCCGCATAATGCTTAAGTCGAACAGAAAGTAATCGTATTGTACA
CGGCCGCATAATCGAAATTAATACGACTCACTATAGGGGAATTGTGAGCGGATAACAATTCCCCATCTTA
GTATATTAGTTAAGTATAAGAAGGAGATATACATATGGCAGATCTCAATTGGATGTCCCCTATACTAGGT
TATTGGAAAATTAAGGGCCTTGTGCAACCCACTCGACTTCTTTTGGAATATCTTGAAGAAAAATATGAAG
AGCATTTGTATGAGCGCGATGAAGGTGATAAATGGCGAAACAAAAAGTTTGAATTGGGTTTGGAGTTTCC
CAATCTTCCTTATTATATTGATGGTGATGTTAAATTAACACAGTCTATGGCCATCATACGTTATATAGCT
GACAAGCACAACATGTTGGGTGGTTGTCCAAAAGAGCGTGCAGAGATTTCAATGCTTGAAGGAGCGGTTT
TGGATATTAGATACGGTGTTTCGAGAATTGCATATAGTAAAGACTTTGAAACTCTCAAAGTTGATTTTCT
TAGCAAGCTACCTGAAATGCTGAAAATGTTCGAAGATCGTTTATGTCATAAAACATATTTAAATGGTGAT
CATGTAACCCATCCTGACTTCATGTTGTATGACGCTCTTGATGTTGTTTTATACATGGACCCAATGTGCC
TGGATGCGTTCCCAAAATTAGTTTGTTTTAAAAAACGTATTGAAGCTATCCCACAAATTGATAAGTACTT
GAAATCCAGCAAGTATATAGCATGGCCTTTGCAGGGCTGGCAAGCCACGTTTGGTGGTGGCGACCATCCT
CCAAAATCGGATCTGGAAGTTCTGTTCCAGGGGCCCCTGGGATCCAAGGATCTAAGAATCAAAACTTCGG
ATGTGACCTCCACAAAAGGAAATGAGTTTGAAGATTACTGTTTGAAACGGGAGTTACTGATGGGAATTTT
TGAAATGGGCTGGGAAAAGCCATCTCCTATTCAGGAGGAGAGCATTCCCATTGCTTTATCTGGTAGGGAT
ATCTTAGCTAGAGCAAAAAATGGAACAGGCAAGAGCGGTGCCTACCTCATTCCCTTACTTGAACGGCTAG
ACCTGAAGAAGGACAATATACAAGCAATGGTGATTGTTCCCACTAGAGAACTTGCTCTACAGGTCAGTCA
AATTTGCATCCAGGTCAGCAAACACATGGGAGGGGCCAAAGTGATGGCAACCACAGGAGGAACCAATTTA
CGAGATGACATAATGAGGCTTGATGATACAGTGCACGTGGTGATTGCTACCCCTGGGAGAATCCTGGATC
TTATTAAGAAAGGAGTAGCAAAGGTTGATCATGTCCAGATGATAGTATTGGATGAGGCAGATAAGTTGCT
GTCACAGGATTTTGTGCAGATAATGGAGGATATTATTCTCACGCTACCTAAAAACAGGCAGATTTTACTA
TATTCCGCTACTTTCCCTCTTAGTGTACAGAAGTTCATGAATTCCCATTTGCAGAAACCCTATGAGATTA
ACCTGATGGAG
[501 nt withheld, positions 2532-3032]
GTGGCAGAATACCACAGCGAGCCTGTAGAAGATGAGAAACCTTAACTCGAGTCTGGTAAAGAAACCGCTG
CTGCGAAATTTGAACGCCAGCACATGGACTCGTCTACTAGCGCAGCTTAATTAACCTAGGCTGCTGCCAC
CGCTGAGCAATAACTAGCATAACCCCTTGGGGCCTCTAAACGGGTCTTGAGGGGTTTTTTGCTGAAACCT
CAGGCATTTGAGAAGCACACGGTCACACTGCTTCCGGTAGTCAATAAACCGGTAAACCAGCAATAGACAT
AAGCGGCTATTTAACGACCCTGCCCTGAACCGACGACAAGCTGACGACCGGGTCTCCGCAAGTGGCACTT
TTCGGGGAAATGTGCGCGGAACCCCTATTTGTTTATTTTTCTAAATACATTCAAATATGTATCCGCTCAT
GAATTAATTCTTAGAAAAACTCATCGAGCATCAAATGAAACTGCAATTTATTCATATCAGGATTATCAAT
ACCATATTTTTGAAAAAGCCGTTTCTGTAATGAAGGAGAAAACTCACCGAGGCAGTTCCATAGGATGGCA
AGATCCTGGTATCGGTCTGCGATTCCGACTCGTCCAACATCAATACAACCTATTAATTTCCCCTCGTCAA
AAATAAGGTTATCAAGTGAGAAATCACCATGAGTGACGACTGAATCCGGTGAGAATGGCAAAAGTTTATG
CATTTCTTTCCAGACTTGTTCAACAGGCCAGCCATTACGCTCGTCATCAAAATCACTCGCATCAACCAAA
CCGTTATTCATTCGTGATTGCGCCTGAGCGAGACGAAATACGCGGTCGCTGTTAAAAGGACAATTACAAA
CAGGAATCGAATGCAACCGGCGCAGGAACACTGCCAGCGCATCAACAATATTTTCACCTGAATCAGGATA
TTCTTCTAATACCTGGAATGCTGTTTTCCCGGGGATCGCAGTGGTGAGTAACCATGCATCATCAGGAGTA
CGGATAAAATGCTTGATGGTCGGAAGAGGCATAAATTCCGTCAGCCAGTTTAGTCTGACCATCTCATCTG
TAACATCATTGGCAACGCTACCTTTGCCATGTTTCAGAAACAACTCTGGCGCATCGGGCTTCCCATACAA
TCGATAGATTGTCGCACCTGATTGCCCGACATTATCGCGAGCCCATTTATACCCATATAAATCAGCATCC
ATGTTGGAATTTAATCGCGGCCTAGAGCAAGACGTTTCCCGTTGAATATGGCTCATACTCTTCCTTTTTC
AATATTATTGAAGCATTTATCAGGGTTATTGTCTCATGAGCGGATACATATTTGAATGTATTTAGAAAAA
TAAACAAATAGGCATGCAGCGCTCTTCCGCTTCCTCGCTCACTGACTCGCTACGCTCGGTCGTTCGACTG
CGGCGAGCGGTGTCAGCTCACTCAAAAGCGGTAATACGGTTATCCACAGAATCAGGGGATAAAGCCGGAA
AGAACATGTGAGCAAAAAGCAAAGCACCGGAAGAAGCCAACGCCGCAGGCGTTTTTCCATAGGCTCCGCC
CCCCTGACGAGCATCACAAAAATCGACGCTCAAGCCAGAGGTGGCGAAACCCGACAGGACTATAAAGATA
CCAGGCGTTTCCCCCTGGAAGCTCCCTCGTGCGCTCTCCTGTTCCGACCCTGCCGCTTACCGGATACCTG
TCCGCCTTTCTCCCTTCGGGAAGCGTGGCGCTTTCTCATAGCTCACGCTGTTGGTATCTCAGTTCGGTGT
AGGTCGTTCGCTCCAAGCTGGGCTGTGTGCACGAACCCCCCGTTCAGCCCGACCGCTGCGCCTTATCCGG
TAACTATCGTCTTGAGTCCAACCCGGTAAGACACGACTTATCGCCACTGGCAGCAGCCATTGGTAACTGA
TTTAGAGGACTTTGTCTTGAAGTTATGCACCTGTTAAGGCTAAACTGAAAGAACAGATTTTGGTGAGTGC
GGTCCTCCAACCCACTTACCTTGGTTCAAAGAGTTGGTAGCTCAGCGAACCTTGAGAAAACCACCGTTGG
TAGCGGTGGTTTTTCTTTATTTATGAGATGATGAATCAATCGGTCTATCAAGTCAACGAACAGCTATTCC
GTTACTCTAGATTTCAGTGCAATTTATCTCTTCAAATGTAGCACCTGAAGTCAGCCCCATACGATATAAG
TTGTAATTCTCATGTTAGTCATGCCCCGCGCCCACCGGAAGGAGCTGACTGGGTTGAAGGCTCTCAAGGG
CATCGGTCGAGATCCCGGTGCCTAATGAGTGAGCTAACTTACATTAATTGCGTTGCGCTCACTGCCCGCT
TTCCAGTCGGGAAACCTGTCGTGCCAGCTGCATTAATGAATCGGCCAACGCGCGGGGAGAGGCGGTTTGC
GTATTGGGCGCCAGGGTGGTTTTTCTTTTCACCAGTGAGACGGGCAACAGCTGATTGCCCTTCACCGCCT
GGCCCTGAGAGAGTTGCAGCAAGCGGTCCACGCTGGTTTGCCCCAGCAGGCGAAAATCCTGTTTGATGGT
GGTTAACGGCGGGATATAACATGAGCTGTCTTCGGTATCGTCGTATCCCACTACCGAGATGTCCGCACCA
ACGCGCAGCCCGGACTCGGTAATGGCGCGCATTGCGCCCAGCGCCATCTGATCGTTGGCAACCAGCATCG
CAGTGGGAACGATGCCCTCATTCAGCATTTGCATGGTTTGTTGAAAACCGGACATGGCACTCCAGTCGCC
TTCCCGTTCCGCTATCGGCTGAATTTGATTGCGAGTGAGATATTTATGCCAGCCAGCCAGACGCAGACGC
GCCGAGACAGAACTTAATGGGCCCGCTAACAGCGCGATTTGCTGGTGACCCAATGCGACCAGATGCTCCA
CGCCCAGTCGCGTACCGTCTTCATGGGAGAAAATAATACTGTTGATGGGTGTCTGGTCAGAGACATCAAG
AAATAACGCCGGAACATTAGTGCAGGCAGCTTCCACAGCAATGGCATCCTGGTCATCCAGCGGATAGTTA
ATGATCAGCCCACTGACGCGTTGCGCGAGAAGATTGTGCACCGCCGCTTTACAGGCTTCGACGCCGCTTC
GTTCTACCATCGACACCACCACGCTGGCACCCAGTTGATCGGCGCGAGATTTAATCGCCGCGACAATTTG
CGACGGCGCGTGCAGGGCCAGACTGGAGGTGGCAACGCCAATCAGCAACGACTGTTTGCCCGCCAGTTGT
TGTGCCACGCGGTTGGGAATGTAATTCAGCTCCGCCATCGCCGCTTCCACTTTTTCCCGCGTTTTCGCAG
AAACGTGGCTGGCCTGGTTCACCACGCGGGAAACGGTCTGATAAGAGACACCGGCATACTCTGCGACATC
GTATAACGTTACTGGTTTCACATTCACCACCCTGAATTGACTCTCTTCCGGGCGCTATCATGCCATACCG
CGAAAGGTTTTGCGCCATTCGATGGTGTCCGGGATCTCGACGCTCTCCCTTATGCGACTCCTGCATTAGG
AAATTAATACGACTCACTATA
Features (pLannotate 1.2.2; 20 found; start..end, strand, type, name):
      3..27      +  protein_bind   lac operator: The lac repressor binds to the lac operator to inhibit transcription in E. coli. This inhibition can be relieved by adding lactose or isopropyl-β-D-thiogalactopyranoside (IPTG). lac repressor encoded by lacI
     42..64      +  RBS            RBS: efficient ribosome binding site from bacteriophage T7 gene 10 (Olins and Rangwala, 1989)
    137..1000    +  CDS            EDC3 (fragment): EDC3_HUMAN - Also known as LSM16, YJDC, YJEFN2. Experimental evidence at protein level: Swiss-Prot protein existence level 1. Binds single-stranded RNA. Involved in the process of mRNA degradation and in the positive regulation of mRNA decapping. May play a role in spermiogenesis and oogenesis. From Homo sapiens (Human).
   1069..1087    +  promoter       T7 promoter: promoter for bacteriophage T7 RNA polymerase
   1088..1112    +  protein_bind   lac operator: The lac repressor binds to the lac operator to inhibit transcription in E. coli. This inhibition can be relieved by adding lactose or isopropyl-β-D-thiogalactopyranoside (IPTG). lac repressor encoded by lacI
   1173..1826    +  CDS            GST26_SCHJA: Experimental evidence at protein level: Swiss-Prot protein existence level 1. GST isoenzymes appear to play a central role in the parasite detoxification system. Other functions are also suspected including a role in increasing the solubility of haematin in the parasite gut. From Schistosoma japonicum (Blood fluke).
   1866..3074    +  CDS            DDX6 (fragment) (sequence partly withheld): DDX6_HUMAN - Also known as HLR2, RCK. Experimental evidence at protein level: Swiss-Prot protein existence level 1. Essential for the formation of P-bodies, cytosolic membrane- less ribonucleoprotein granules involved in RNA metabolism through the coordinated storage of mRNAs encoding regulatory functions (PubMed:25995375, PubMed:27342281, PubMed:31422817). Plays a role in P- bodies to coordinate the storage of translationally inactive mRNAs in the cytoplasm and prevent their degradation (PubMed:27342281). In the process of mRNA degradation, plays a role in mRNA decapping (PubMed:16364915). Bl
   3090..3131    +  CDS            S-Tag (fragment): affinity and epitope tag derived from pancreatic ribonuclease A
   3161..3178    +  CDS            SET1 (fragment): solubility-enhancement tag derived from T7 phage gene 10B
   3186..3233    +  terminator     T7 terminator: transcription terminator for bacteriophage T7 RNA polymerase
   3397..3454    +  promoter       AmpR promoter (fragment): bla
   3463..4278    -  CDS            KanR: aminoglycoside phosphotransferase; aph(3')-Ia; confers resistance to kanamycin in bacteria or G418 (Geneticin®) in eukaryotes
   4279..4370    -  promoter       AmpR promoter: bla
   4386..5135    -  rep_origin     RSF ori: Plasmids containing the RSF 1030 origin of replication can be propagated in E. coli cells that contain additional plasmids with compatible origins.
   5218..5282    -  CDS            TcR (fragment): tetracycline efflux protein; tet; confers resistance to tetracycline
   5297..5318    -  protein_bind   CAP binding site: CAP binding activates transcription in the presence of cAMP. E. coli catabolite activator protein
   5331..6413    -  CDS            lacI: lac repressor; lacI; The lac repressor binds to the lac operator to inhibit transcription in E. coli. This inhibition can be relieved by adding lactose or isopropyl-β-D-thiogalactopyranoside (IPTG).
   6414..6491    -  promoter       lacI promoter: lacI
   6499..6534    -  CDS            TcR (fragment): tetracycline efflux protein; tet; confers resistance to tetracycline
   6537..2       +  promoter       T7 promoter (across the origin): promoter for bacteriophage T7 RNA polymerase
