[The description below was written by a language model from this plasmid's Addgene catalogue record and pLannotate feature annotations shown in this document.]
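Description:
pRSFDuetP-HsEDC3_192-508del231-263_GST-HsRCK_70-472_D is a bacterial co-expression plasmid of about 6.6 kb. The catalogue lists the backbone as unknown, but the name and feature layout fit an RSFDuet-type dual-cassette vector. It replicates from the RSF1030 origin, which is compatible with other common origin classes and so allows the plasmid to coexist with further expression plasmids in the same E. coli cell. Selection is by kanamycin resistance (aph(3')-Ia), and the record lists it as low copy. A lacI gene with its own promoter supplies the lac repressor. The short TcR and AmpR promoter fragments in the annotation appear to be backbone remnants rather than functional markers.

The payload is two human proteins, each expressed from its own T7 promoter/lac operator unit, so transcription needs a host that provides T7 RNA polymerase and is induced with IPTG. The first cassette, which has a T7 gene 10 ribosome binding site, encodes a fragment of the decapping enhancer EDC3. By the construct name this fragment spans residues 192–508 with an internal deletion of residues 231–263. The second cassette encodes Schistosoma japonicum glutathione S-transferase followed by a fragment of the DEAD-box helicase DDX6 (RCK), residues 70–472 by name, which appears to give an N-terminally GST-tagged protein. A partial S-tag annotation lies downstream of the DDX6 sequence, but the record does not show whether it is translated. A single T7 terminator follows the second cassette.

The stated purpose is bacterial expression of the two proteins together. The arrangement would suit co-production of an EDC3–DDX6 complex recoverable through the GST tag, for example for binding or structural studies, though the record does not describe a specific application. The depositor notes that the supplied sequence may be theoretical or only partly verified.
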