Addgene plasmid #146110: pRSFDuetP-HsEDC3_192-508del231-263_GST-HsRCK_70-472_D
Purpose: Bacterial Expression of HsEDC3_192-508del231-263-HsRck_70-472
Depositing lab: Elisa Izaurralde. Depositing organization: Max Planck Institute for Developmental Biology.
Backbone
  Vector backbone: Unknown
  Vector type: Bacterial Expression
Growth in bacteria
  Bacterial resistance: Kanamycin, 50 μg/mL
  Growth temperature: 37°C
  Growth strain: DH5alpha
  Copy number: Low Copy
Gene/Insert
  Gene/Insert name: HsEDC3_192-508del231-263-HsRck_70-472
  Species: H. sapiens (human)
  Entrez Gene: EDC3 (a.k.a. LSM16, MRT50, YJDC, YJEFN2, hYjeF_N2-15q23)
  Cloning method: Unknown
Terms and licenses: Academic/Nonprofit Terms; Industry Terms: Not Available to Industry
Depositor comments: Plasmids from this collection were made available to the research community and donated after the lab closed. Please note that the sequence provided by the depositing laboratory may be theoretical/predicted or based on Sanger sequencing results. There may be discrepancies between sequencing results obtained by Addgene and the depositor sequence. If an Addgene verified sequence is not available, please contact before placing your order to request that our lab fully sequence the plasmid.
How to cite: pRSFDuetP-HsEDC3_192-508del231-263_GST-HsRCK_70-472_D was a gift from Elisa Izaurralde (Addgene plasmid # 146110 ; http://n2t.net/addgene:146110 ; RRID:Addgene_146110)
